>Addgene plasmid #203164 | pKG-GW2 | addgene full sequence | sequence record 402857 | Addgene NGS Result
GGATCCGGTAGAATCATTTTGAATAAAAAACACGCTTTTTCAGTTCGAGTTTATCATTATCAATACTGCC
ATTTCAAAGAATACGTAAATAATTAATAGTAGTGATTTTCCTAACTTTATTTAGTCAAAAAATTAGCCTT
TTAATTCTGCTGTAACCCGTACATGCCCAAAATAGGGGGCGGGTTACACAGAATATATAACATCGTAGGT
GTCTGGGTGAACAGTTTATTCCTGGCATCCACTAAATATAATGGAGCCCGCTTTTTAAGCTGGCATCCAG
AAAAAAAAAGAATCCCAGCACCAAAATATTGTTTTCTTCACCAACCATCAGTTCATAGGTCCATTCTCTT
AGCGCAACTACAGAGAACAGGGGCACAAACAGGCAAAAAACGGGCACAACCTCAATGGAGTGATGCAACC
TGCCTGGAGTAAATGATGACACAAGGCAATTGACCCACGCATGTATCTATCTCATTTTCTTACACCTTCT
ATTACCTTCTGCTCTCTCTGATTTGGAAAAAGCTGAAAAAAAAGGTTGAAACCAGTTCCCTGAAATTATT
CCCCTACTTGACTAATAAGTATATAAAGACGGTAGGTATTGATTGTAATTCTGTAAATCTATTTCTTAAA
CTTCTTAAATTCTACTTTTATAGTTAGTCTTTTTTTTAGTTTTAAAACACCAAGAACTTAGTTTCGAATA
AACACACATAAACAGAATTATCACAAGTTTGTACAAAAAAGCTGAACGAGAAACGTAAAATGATATAAAT
ATCAATATATTAAATTAGATTTTGCATAAAAAACAGACTACATAATACTGTAAAACACAACATATCCAGT
CACTATGGCGGCCGCATTAGGCACCCCAGGCTTTACACTTTATGCTTCCGGCTCGTATAATGTGTGGATT
TTGAGTTAGGATCCGTCGAGATTTTCAGGAGCTAAGGAAGCTAAAATGGAGAAAAAAATCACTGGATATA
CCACCGTTGATATATCCCAATGGCATCGTAAAGAACATTTTGAGGCATTTCAGTCAGTTGCTCAATGTAC
CTATAACCAGACCGTTCAGCTGGATATTACGGCCTTTTTAAAGACCGTAAAGAAAAATAAGCACAAGTTT
TATCCGGCCTTTATTCACATTCTTGCCCGCCTGATGAATGCTCATCCGGAATTCCGTATGGCAATGAAAG
ACGGTGAGCTGGTGATATGGGATAGTGTTCACCCTTGTTACACCGTTTTCCATGAGCAAACTGAAACGTT
TTCATCGCTCTGGAGTGAATACCACGACGATTTCCGGCAGTTTCTACACATATATTCGCAAGATGTGGCG
TGTTACGGTGAAAACCTGGCCTATTTCCCTAAAGGGTTTATTGAGAATATGTTTTTCGTCTCAGCCAATC
CCTGGGTGAGTTTCACCAGTTTTGATTTAAACGTGGCCAATATGGACAACTTCTTCGCCCCCGTTTTCAC
CATGGGCAAATATTATACGCAAGGCGACAAGGTGCTGATGCCGCTGGCGATTCAGGTTCATCATGCCGTT
TGTGATGGCTTCCATGTCGGCAGAATGCTTAATGAATTACAACAGTACTGCGATGAGTGGCAGGGCGGGG
CGTAAACGCGTGGATCCGGCTTACTAAAAGCCAGATAACAGTATGCGTATTTGCGCGCTGATTTTTGCGG
TATAAGAATATATACTGATATGTATACCCGAAGTATGTCAAAAAGAGGTATGCTATGAAGCAGCGTATTA
CAGTGACAGTTGACAGCGACAGCTATCAGTTGCTCAAGGCATATATGATGTCAATATCTCCGGTCTGGTA
AGCACAACCATGCAGAATGAAGCCCGTCGTCTGCGTGCCGAACGCTGGAAAGCGGAAAATCAGGAAGGGA
TGGCTGAGGTCGCCCGGTTTATTGAAATGAACGGCTCTTTTGCTGACGAGAACAGGGGCTGGTGAAATGC
AGTTTAAGGTTTACACCTATAAAAGAGAGAGCCGTTATCGTCTGTTTGTGGATGTACAGAGTGATATTAT
TGACACGCCCGGGCGACGGATGGTGATCCCCCTGGCCAGTGCACGTCTGCTGTCAGATAAAGTCTCCCGT
GAACTTTACCCGGTGGTGCATATCGGGGATGAAAGCTGGCGCATGATGACCACCGATATGGCCAGTGTGC
CGGTCTCCGTTATCGGGGAAGAAGTGGCTGATCTCAGCCACCGCGAAAATGACATCAAAAACGCCATTAA
CCTGATGTTCTGGGGAATATAAATGTCAGGCTCCCTTATACACAGCCAGTCTGCAGGTCGACCATAGTGA
CTGGATATGTTGTGTTTTACAGTATTATGTAGTCTGTTTTTTATGCAAAATCTAATTTAATATATTGATA
TTTATATCATTTTACGTTTCTCGTTCAGCTTTCTTGTACAAAGTGGTGATTCGACTTGGTTGAACACGTT
GCCAAGGCTTAAGTGAATTTACTTTAAATCTTGCATTTAAATAAATTTTCTTTTTATAGCTTTATGACTT
AGTTTCAATTTATATACTATTTTAATGACATTTTCGATTCGGATCCGTGCATTAATGAATCGGCCAACGC
GCGGGGAGAGGCGGTTTGCGTATTGGGCGCTCTTCCGCTTCCTCGCTCACTGACTCGCTGCGCTCGGTCG
TTCGGCTGCGGCGAGCGGTATCAGCTCACTCAAAGGCGGTAATACGGTTATCCACAGAATCAGGGGATAA
CGCAGGAAAGAACATGTGAGCAAAAGGCCAGCAAAAGGCCAGGAACCGTAAAAAGGCCGCGTTGCTGGCG
TTTTTCCATAGGCTCCGCCCCCCTGACGAGCATCACAAAAATCGACGCTCAAGTCAGAGGTGGCGAAACC
CGACAGGACTATAAAGATACCAGGCGTTTCCCCCTGGAAGCTCCCTCGTGCGCTCTCCTGTTCCGACCCT
GCCGCTTACCGGATACCTGTCCGCCTTTCTCCCTTCGGGAAGCGTGGCGCTTTCTCATAGCTCACGCTGT
AGGTATCTCAGTTCGGTGTAGGTCGTTCGCTCCAAGCTGGGCTGTGTGCACGAACCCCCCGTTCAGCCCG
ACCGCTGCGCCTTATCCGGTAACTATCGTCTTGAGTCCAACCCGGTAAGACACGACTTATCGCCACTGGC
AGCAGCCACTGGTAACAGGATTAGCAGAGCGAGGTATGTAGGCGGTGCTACAGAGTTCTTGAAGTGGTGG
CCTAACTACGGCTACACTAGAAGAACAGTATTTGGTATCTGCGCTCTGCTGAAGCCAGTTACCTTCGGAA
AAAGAGTTGGTAGCTCTTGATCCGGCAAACAAACCACCGCTGGTAGCGGTGGTTTTTTTGTTTGCAAGCA
GCAGATTACGCGCAGAAAAAAAGGATCTCAAGAAGATCCTTTGATCTTTTCTACGGGGTCTGACGCTCAG
TGGAACGAAAACTCACGTTAAGGGATTTTGGTCATGAGATTATCAAAAAGGATCTTCACCTAGATCCTTT
TAAATTAAAAATGAAGTTTTAAATCAATCTAAAGTATATATGAGTAAACTTGGTCTGACAGTTACCAATG
CTTAATCAGTGAGGCACCTATCTCAGCGATCTGTCTATTTCGTTCATCCATAGTTGCCTGACTCCCCGTC
GTGTAGATAACTACGATACGGGAGGGCTTACCATCTGGCCCCAGTGCTGCAATGATACCGCGAGACCCAC
GCTCACCGGCTCCAGATTTATCAGCAATAAACCAGCCAGCCGGAAGGGCCGAGCGCAGAAGTGGTCCTGC
AACTTTATCCGCCTCCATCCAGTCTATTAATTGTTGCCGGGAAGCTAGAGTAAGTAGTTCGCCAGTTAAT
AGTTTGCGCAACGTTGTTGCCATTGCTACAGGCATCGTGGTGTCACGCTCGTCGTTTGGTATGGCTTCAT
TCAGCTCCGGTTCCCAACGATCAAGGCGAGTTACATGATCCCCCATGTTGTGCAAAAAAGCGGTTAGCTC
CTTCGGTCCTCCGATCGTTGTCAGAAGTAAGTTGGCCGCAGTGTTATCACTCATGGTTATGGCAGCACTG
CATAATTCTCTTACTGTCATGCCATCCGTAAGATGCTTTTCTGTGACTGGTGAGTACTCAACCAAGTCAT
TCTGAGAATAGTGTATGCGGCGACCGAGTTGCTCTTGCCCGGCGTCAATACGGGATAATACCGCGCCACA
TAGCAGAACTTTAAAAGTGCTCATCATTGGAAAACGTTCTTCGGGGCGAAAACTCTCAAGGATCTTACCG
CTGTTGAGATCCAGTTCGATGTAACCCACTCGTGCACCCAACTGATCTTCAGCATCTTTTACTTTCACCA
GCGTTTCTGGGTGAGCAAAAACAGGAAGGCAAAATGCCGCAAAAAAGGGAATAAGGGCGACACGGAAATG
TTGAATACTCATACTCTTCCTTTTTCAATATTATTGAAGCATTTATCAGGGTTATTGTCTCATGAGCGGA
TACATATTTGAATGTATTTAGAAAAATAAACAAATAGGGGTTCCGCGCACATTTCCCCGAAAAGTGCCAC
CTGACGTCTAAGAAACCATTATTATCATGACATTAACCTATAAAAATAGGCGTATCACGAGGCCCTTTCG
TCTCGCGCGTTTCGGTGATGACGGTGAAAACCTCTGACACATGCAGCTCCCGGAGACGGTCACAGCTTGT
CTGTAAGCGGATGCCGGGAGCAGACAAGCCCGTCAGGGCGCGTCAGCGGGTGTTGGCGGGTGTCGGGGCT
GGCTTAACTATGCGGCATCAGAGCAGATTGTACTGAGAGTGCACCATACTAGAAAGTATAGGAACTTCAG
AGCGCTTTTGAAAACCAAAAGCGCTCTGAAGACGCACTTTCAAAAAACCAAAAACGCACCGGACTGTAAC
GAGCTACTAAAATATTGCGAATACCGCTTCCACAAACATTGCTCAAAAGTATCTCTTTGCTATATATCTC
TGTGCTATATCCCTATATAACCTACCCATCCACCTTTCGCTCCTTGAACTTGCATCTAAACTCGACCTCT
ACATTTTTTATGTTTATCTCTAGTATTACTCTTTAGACAAAAAAATTGTAGTAAGAACTATTCATAGAGT
GAATCGAAAACAATACGAAAATGTAAACATTTCCTATACGTAGTATATAGAGACAAAATAGAAGAAACCG
TTCATAATTTTCTGACCAATGAAGAATCATCAACGCTATCACTTTCTGTTCACAAAGTATGCGCAATCCA
CATCGGTATAGAATATAATCGGGGATGCCTTTATCTTGAAAAAATGCACCCGCAGCTTCGCTAGTAATCA
GTAAACGCGGGAAGTGGAGTCAGGCTTTTTTTATGGAAGAGAAAATAGACACCAAAGTAGCCTTCTTCTA
ACCTTAACGGACCTACAGTGCAAAAAGTTATCAAGAGACTGCATTATAGAGCGCACAAAGGAGAAAAAAA
GTAATCTAAGATGCTTTGTTAGAAAAATAGCGCTCTCGGGATGCATTTTTGTAGAACAAAAAAGAAGTAT
AGATTCTTTGTTGGTAAAATAGCGCTCTCGCGTTGCATTTCTGTTCTGTAAAAATGCAGCTCAGATTCTT
TGTTTGAAAAATTAGCGCTCTCGCGTTGCATTTTTGTTTTACAAAAATGAAGCACAGATTCTTCGTTGGT
AAAATAGCGCTTTCGCGTTGCATTTCTGTTCTGTAAAAATGCAGCTCAGATTCTTTGTTTGAAAAATTAG
CGCTCTCGCGTTGCATTTTTGTTCTACAAAATGAAGCACAGATGCTTCGTTAACTGTGGGAATACTCAGG
TATCGTAAGATGCAAGAGTTCGAATCTCTTAGCAACCATTATTTTTTTCCTCAACATAACGAGAACACAC
AGGGGCGCTATCGCACAGAATCAAATTCGATGACTGGAAATTTTTTGTTAATTTCAGAGGTCGCCTGACG
CATATACCTTTTTCAACTGAAAAATTGGGAGAAAAAGGAAAGGTGAGAGCGCCGGAACCGGCTTTTCATA
TAGAATAGAGAAGCGTTCATGACTAAATGCTTGCATCACAATACTTGAAGTTGACAATATTATTTAAGGA
CCTATTGTTTTTTCCAATAGGTGGTTAGCAATCGTCTTACTTTCTAACTTTTCTTACCTTTTACATTTCA
GCAATATATATATATATTTCAAGGATATACCATTCTAATGTCTGCCCCTAAGAAGATCGTCGTTTTGCCA
GGTGACCATAATATACTAGTAACGTAAATACTAGTTAGTAGATGATAGTTGATTTTTATTCCAACACTAA
GAAATAATTTCGCCATTTCTTGAATGTATTTAAAGATATTTAATGCTATAATAGACATTTAAATCCAATT
CTTCCAACATACAATGGGAGTTTGGCCGAGTGGTTTAAGGCGTCAGATTTAGGTGGATTTAACCTCTAAA
ATCTCTGATATCTTCGGATGCAAGGGTTCGAATCCCTTAGCTCTCATTATTTTTTGCTTTTTCTCTTGAG
GTCACATGATCGCAAAATGGCAAATGGCACGTGAAGCTGTCGATATTGGGGAACTGTGGTGGTTGGCAAA
TGACTAATTAAGTTAGTCAAGGCGCCATCCTCATGAAAACTGTGTAACATAATAACCGAAGTGTCGAAAA
GGTGGCACCTTGTCCAATTGAACACGCTCGATGAAAAAATAAGATATATATAAGGTTAAGTAAAGCGTCT
GTTAGAAAGGAAGTTTTTCCTTTTTCTTGCTCTCTTGTCTTTTCATCTACTATTTCCTTCGTGTAATACA
GGGTCGTCAGATACATAGATACAATTCTATTACCCCCATCCATACAATGCCATCTCATTTCGATACTGTT
CAACTACACGCCGGCCAAGAGAACCCTGGTGACAATGCTCACAGATCCAGAGCTGTACCAATTTACGCCA
CCACTTCTTATGTTTTCGAAAACTCTAAGCATGGTTCGCAATTGTTTGGTCTAGAAGTTCCAGGTTACGT
CTATTCCCGTTTCCAAAACCCAACCAGTAATGTTTTGGAAGAAAGAATTGCTGCTTTAGAAGGTGGTGCT
GCTGCTTTGGCTGTTTCCTCCGGTCAAGCCGCTCAAACCCTTGCCATCCAAGGTTTGGCACACACTGGTG
ACAACATCGTTTCCACTTCTTACTTATACGGTGGTACTTATAACCAGTTCAAAATCTCGTTCAAAAGATT
TGGTATCGAGGCTAGATTTGTTGAAGGTGACAATCCAGAAGAATTCGAAAAGGTCTTTGATGAAAGAACC
AAGGCTGTTTATTTGGAAACCATTGGTAATCCAAAGTACAATGTTCCGGATTTTGAAAAAATTGTTGCAA
TTGCTCACAAACACGGTATTCCAGTTGTCGTTGACAACACATTTGGTGCCGGTGGTTACTTCTGTCAGCC
AATTAAATACGGTGCTGATATTGTAACACATTCTGCTACCAAATGGATTGGTGGTCATGGTACTACTATC
GGTGGTATTATTGTTGACTCTGGTAAGTTCCCATGGAAGGACTACCCAGAAAAGTTCCCTCAATTCTCTC
AACCTGCCGAAGGATATCACAGTACTATCTACAATGAAGCCTACGGTAACTTGGCATACATCGTTCATGT
TAGAACTGAACTATTAAGAGATTTGGGTCCATTGATGAACCCATTTGCCTCTTTCTTGCTACTACAAGGT
GTTGAAACATTATCTTTGAGAGCTGAAAGACACGGTGAAAATGCATTGAAGTTAGCCAAATGGTTAGAAC
AATCCCCATACGTATCTTGGGTTTCATACCCTGGTTTAGCATCTCATTCTCATCATGAAAATGCTAGGAA
GTATCTATCTAACGGTTTCGGTGGTGTCTTATCTTTCGGTGTAAAAGACTTACCAAATGCCGACAAGGAA
ACTGACCCATTCAAACTTTCTGGTGCTCAAGTTGTTGACAATTTAAAGCTTGCCTCTAACTTGGCCAATG
TTGGTGATGCCAAGACCTTAGTCATTGCTCCATACTTCACTACCCACAAACAATTAAATGACAAAGAAAA
GTTGGCATCTGGTGTTACCAAGGACTTAATTCGTGTCTCTGTTGGTATCGAATTTATTGATGACATTATT
GCAGACTTCCAGCAATCTTTTGAAACTGTTTTCGCTGGCCAAAAACCATGAGTGTGCGTAATGAGTTGTA
AAATTATGTATAAACCTACTTTCTCTCACAAGTACTATACTTTTATAAAACGAACTTTATTGAAATGAAT
ATCCTTTTTTTCCCTTGTTACATGTCGTGACTCGTACTTTGAACCTAAATTGTTCTAACATCAAAGAACA
GTGTTAATTCGCAGTCGAGAAGAAAAATATGGTGAACAAGACTCATCTACTTCATGAGACTACTTTACGC
CTCCTATAAAGCTGTCACACTGTACATAAACTTTATAAATGAAATTCATAATAGAAACGACACGAAATTA
CAAAATGGAATATGTTCATAGGGTAGACGAAACTATATACGCAATCTACATACATTTATCAAGAAGGAGA
AAAAGGAGGATGTAAAGGAATACAGGTAAGCAAATTGATACTAATGGCTCAACGTGATAAGGAAAAAGAA
TTGCACTTTAACATTAATATTGACAAGGAGGAGGGCACCACACAAAAAGTTAGGTGTAACAGAAAATCAT
GAAACTATGATTCCTAATTTATATATTGGAGGATTTTCTCTAAAAAAAAAAAAATACAACAAATAAAAAA
CACTCAATGACCTGACCATTTGATGGAGTTTAAGTCAATACCTTCTTGAACCATTTCCCATAATGGTGAA
AGTTCCCTCAAGAATTTTACTCTGTCAGAAACGGCCTTAACGACGTACCGGATCTATGCGGTGTGAAATA
CCGCACAGATGCGTAAGGAGAAAATACCGCATCAGGCGCCATTCGCCATTCAGGCTGCGCAACTGTTGGG
AAGGGCGATCGGTGCGGGCCTCTTCGCTATTACGCCAGC
Features (pLannotate 1.2.2; 23 found; start..end, strand, type, name):
     54..697     +  promoter       GAP promoter: S. cerevisiae TDH3; promoter for glyceraldehyde-3-phosphate dehydrogenase
    723..847     +  protein_bind   attR1: mutant version of attR; recombination site for the Gateway® LR reaction LR Clonase™
    872..902     +  promoter       lac UV5 promoter: E. coli lac promoter with an "up" mutation
    926..955     +  promoter       cat promoter (fragment): promoter of the E. coli cat gene encoding chloramphenicol acetyltransferase
    956..1615    +  CDS            CmR: chloramphenicol acetyltransferase; cat; confers resistance to chloramphenicol
   1794..1952    +  CDS            ccdA (fragment): CCDA_ECO57 - Also known as H, letA. Experimental evidence at protein level: Swiss-Prot protein existence level 1. Antitoxin component of a type II toxin-antitoxin (TA) system which inhibits the post-segregational killing (PSK) of plasmid-free cells, also referred to as a plasmid addiction system. Binds to and blocks the activity of CcdB; will also remove bound CcdB protein from the CcdB-GyrA complex by forming a CcdA-CcdB complex, a process termed rejuvenation. Functions as a transcriptional corepressor for the ccdAB operon, repression also requires CcdB (By similarity). From Escherichia coli
   1957..2259    +  CDS            ccdB: CCDB_ECOLI - Also known as G, letB, letD. Experimental evidence at protein level: Swiss-Prot protein existence level 1. Toxic component of a type II toxin-antitoxin (TA) system, functioning in plasmid maintainence. Responsible for the post- segregational killing (PSK) of plasmid-free cells, also referred to as a plasmid addiction system. Half-life of over 2 hours. Cell killing by CcdB is accompanied by filamentation, defects in chromosome and plasmid segregation, defects in cell division, formation of anucleate cells, decreased DNA synthesis and plasmid loss. Interferes with the activity of DN
   2303..2427    -  protein_bind   attR2: mutant version of attR; recombination site for the Gateway® LR reaction LR Clonase™
   2568..2620    -  CDS            lacI (fragment): lac repressor; lacI; The lac repressor binds to the lac operator to inhibit transcription in E. coli. This inhibition can be relieved by adding lactose or isopropyl-β-D-thiogalactopyranoside (IPTG).
   2803..3391    -  rep_origin     ori: high-copy-number ColE1/pMB1/pBR322/pUC origin of replication
   3562..4422    -  CDS            AmpR: β-lactamase; bla; confers resistance to ampicillin, carbenicillin, and related antibiotics
   4423..4527    -  promoter       AmpR promoter: bla
   4622..4657    +  CDS            rop (fragment): Rop protein, which maintains plasmids at low copy number; rop
   4759..4808    +  misc_feature   bom (fragment): basis of mobility region from pBR322
   4809..5791    +  rep_origin     2μ ori: yeast 2μ plasmid origin of replication
   5792..6197    +  promoter       LEU2 promoter: S. cerevisiae LEU2
   6198..6238    +  CDS            LEU2 (fragment): 3-isopropylmalate dehydrogenase, required for leucine biosynthesis; S. cerevisiae LEU2; yeast auxotrophic marker
   6385..6485    +  ncRNA          tRNA: Accession: RF00005 - tRNA
   6487..6836    +  promoter       MET17 promoter: S. cerevisiae MET17; expression is repressed by methionine; MET15; MET25
   6837..8171    +  CDS            MET17: O-acetylserine and O-acetylhomoserine sulfhydrylase, required for sulfur amino acid synthesis; S. cerevisiae MET17 MET15; MET25
   8757..8867    -  CDS            NFS1 (fragment): NFS1_YEAST - Also known as SPL1 From Saccharomyces cerevisiae (strain ATCC 204508 / S288c) (Baker's yeast).
   8875..8926    +  misc_feature   bom (fragment): basis of mobility region from pBR322
   8932..8999    -  CDS            lacZα (fragment): LacZα fragment of β-galactosidase; lacZ fragment
