[The description below was written by a language model from this plasmid's Addgene catalogue record and pLannotate feature annotations shown in this document.]
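Description:
pKG-GW2 is an empty Gateway destination vector for protein expression in Saccharomyces cerevisiae, built on the YEp351 episomal shuttle backbone. In yeast it is maintained through the 2μ origin of replication, which typically supports multicopy episomal propagation, and it is selected by MET15 (also called MET17 or MET25). This gene is present as a full coding sequence under its own promoter and complements methionine auxotrophy in met15 strains. The original LEU2 marker of the backbone survives only as its promoter and a short coding fragment, which suggests that MET15 was inserted in its place. In E. coli the plasmid replicates from a high-copy ColE1/pUC-type origin and carries β-lactamase for ampicillin resistance. Short fragments of rop, bom, lacI, lacZα and NFS1 are annotated as remnants of backbone or flanking genomic sequence.

The expression site begins with the strong constitutive TDH3 (GAP) promoter, followed by a standard Gateway cassette. This cassette consists of attR1 and attR2 sites flanking a chloramphenicol acetyltransferase gene and the ccdB toxin gene, along with a ccdA fragment. In an LR recombination with an entry clone, the cassette is exchanged for the gene of interest, which places it directly downstream of the TDH3 promoter. Loss of ccdB then provides counter-selection against unrecombined vector in ordinary E. coli strains, so the empty backbone must be kept in a ccdB-tolerant host under chloramphenicol and ampicillin selection. The catalogue entry states that a TDH3 terminator follows the cassette, but the feature table does not annotate one. No epitope tags or reporters are recorded. The vector is intended for constitutive expression of proteins of interest in yeast, for example alongside plasmids carrying other auxotrophic markers.
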