Addgene plasmid #203164: pKG-GW2
Purpose: (Empty Backbone) Yeast expression vector; To express proteins under control of TDH3 promoter and terminator using methionine selection
Depositing lab: William Sessa. Depositing organization: Yale University. Publication: Mutation of Nogo-B receptor, a subunit of cis-prenyltransferase, causes a congenital disorder of glycosylation. Park EJ, Grabinska KA, Guan Z, Stranecky V, Hartmannova H, Hodanova K, Baresova V, Sovova J, Jozsef L, Ondruskova N, Hansikova H, Honzik T, Zeman J, Hulkova H, Wen R, Kmoch S, Sessa WC. Cell Metab. 2014 Sep 2;20(3):448-57. doi: 10.1016/j.cmet.2014.06.016. Epub 2014 Jul 24. PubMed 25066056.
Backbone
  Vector backbone: Yep351
  Vector type: Yeast Expression
  Selectable markers: MET15
Growth in bacteria
  Bacterial resistance: Chloramphenicol and Ampicillin, 25 & 100 μg/mL
  Growth temperature: 37°C
  Growth strain: ccdB Survival
  Copy number: High Copy
Gene/Insert
  Gene/Insert name: None
Terms and licenses: Academic/Nonprofit Terms; Industry Terms: Not Available to Industry
How to cite: pKG-GW2 was a gift from William Sessa (Addgene plasmid # 203164 ; http://n2t.net/addgene:203164 ; RRID:Addgene_203164)
